>Addgene plasmid #154921 | pKDsgRNA-mqo | depositor full sequence | sequence record 299870 | pKDsgRNA-mqo sequence 6959 bps
CATCGATTTATTATGACAACTTGACGGCTACATCATTCACTTTTTCTTCACAACCGGCACGGAACTCGCT
CGGGCTGGCCCCGGTGCATTTTTTAAATACCCGCGAGAAATAGAGTTGATCGTCAAAACCAACATTGCGA
CCGACGGTGGCGATAGGCATCCGGGTGGTGCTCAAAAGCAGCTTCGCCTGGCTGATACGTTGGTCCTCGC
GCCAGCTTAAGACGCTAATCCCTAACTGCTGGCGGAAAAGATGTGACAGACGCGACGGCGACAAGCAAAC
ATGCTGTGCGACGCTGGCGATATCAAAATTGCTGTCTGCCAGGTGATCGCTGATGTACTGACAAGCCTCG
CGTACCCGATTATCCATCGGTGGATGGAGCGACTCGTTAATCGCTTCCATGCGCCGCAGTAACAATTGCT
CAAGCAGATTTATCGCCAGCAGCTCCGAATAGCGCCCTTCCCCTTGCCCGGCGTTAATGATTTGCCCAAA
CAGGTCGCTGAAATGCGGCTGGTGCGCTTCATCCGGGCGAAAGAACCCCGTATTGGCAAATATTGACGGC
CAGTTAAGCCATTCATGCCAGTAGGCGCGCGGACGAAAGTAAACCCACTGGTGATACCATTCGCGAGCCT
CCGGATGACGACCGTAGTGATGAATCTCTCCTGGCGGGAACAGCAAAATATCACCCGGTCGGCAAACAAA
TTCTCGTCCCTGATTTTTCACCACCCCCTGACCGCGAATGGTGAGATTGAGAATATAACCTTTCATTCCC
AGCGGTCGGTCGATAAAAAAATCGAGATAACCGTTGGCCTCAATCGGCGTTAAACCCGCCACCAGATGGG
CATTAAACGAGTATCCCGGCAGCAGGGGATCATTTTGCGCTTCAGCCATACTTTTCATACTCCCGCCATT
CAGAGAAGAAACCAATTGTCCATATTGCATCAGACATTGCCGTCACTGCGTCTTTTACTGGCTCTTCTCG
CTAACCAAACCGGTAACCCCGCTTATTAAAAGCATTCTGTAACAAAGCGGGACCAAAGCCATGACAAAAA
CGCGTAACAAAAGTGTCTATAATCACGGCAGAAAAGTCCACATTGATTATTTGCACGGCGTCACACTTTG
CTATGCCATAGCATTTTTATCCATAAGATTAGCGGATCCTACCTGACGCTTTTTATCGCAACTCTCTACT
GTTTCTCCATACCCGTTTTTTTGGGAATTCGAGCTCTAAGGAGGTTATAAAAAATGGATATTAATACTGA
AACTGAGATCAAGCAAAAGCATTCACTAACCCCCTTTCCTGTTTTCCTAATCAGCCCGGCATTTCGCGGG
CGATATTTTCACAGCTATTTCAGGAGTTCAGCCATGAACGCTTATTACATTCAGGATCGTCTTGAGGCTC
AGAGCTGGGCGCGTCACTACCAGCAGCTCGCCCGTGAAGAGAAAGAGGCAGAACTGGCAGACGACATGGA
AAAAGGCCTGCCCCAGCACCTGTTTGAATCGCTATGCATCGATCATTTGCAACGCCACGGGGCCAGCAAA
AAATCCATTACCCGTGCGTTTGATGACGATGTTGAGTTTCAGGAGCGCATGGCAGAACACATCCGGTACA
TGGTTGAAACCATTGCTCACCACCAGGTTGATATTGATTCAGAGGTATAAAACGAATGAGTACTGCACTC
GCAACGCTGGCTGGGAAGCTGGCTGAACGTGTCGGCATGGATTCTGTCGACCCACAGGAACTGATCACCA
CTCTTCGCCAGACGGCATTTAAAGGTGATGCCAGCGATGCGCAGTTCATCGCATTACTGATCGTTGCCAA
CCAGTACGGCCTTAATCCGTGGACGAAAGAAATTTACGCCTTTCCTGATAAGCAGAATGGCATCGTTCCG
GTGGTGGGCGTTGATGGCTGGTCCCGCATCATCAATGAAAACCAGCAGTTTGATGGCATGGACTTTGAGC
AGGACAATGAATCCTGTACATGCCGGATTTACCGCAAGGACCGTAATCATCCGATCTGCGTTACCGAATG
GATGGATGAATGCCGCCGCGAACCATTCAAAACTCGCGAAGGCAGAGAAATCACGGGGCCGTGGCAGTCG
CATCCCAAACGGATGTTACGTCATAAAGCCATGATTCAGTGTGCCCGTCTGGCCTTCGGATTTGCTGGTA
TCTATGACAAGGATGAAGCCGAGCGCATTGTCGAAAATACTGCATACACTGCAGAACGTCAGCCGGAACG
CGACATCACTCCGGTTAACGATGAAACCATGCAGGAGATTAACACTCTGCTGATCGCCCTGGATAAAACA
TGGGATGACGACTTATTGCCGCTCTGTTCCCAGATATTTCGCCGCGACATTCGTGCATCGTCAGAACTGA
CACAGGCCGAAGCAGTAAAAGCTCTTGGATTCCTGAAACAGAAAGCCGCAGAGCAGAAGGTGGCAGCATG
ACACCGGACATTATCCTGCAGCGTACCGGGATCGATGTGAGAGCTGTCGAACAGGGGGATGATGCGTGGC
ACAAATTACGGCTCGGCGTCATCACCGCTTCAGAAGTTCACAACGTGATAGCAAAACCCCGCTCCGGAAA
GAAGTGGCCTGACATGAAAATGTCCTACTTCCACACCCTGCTTGCTGAGGTTTGCACCGGTGTGGCTCCG
GAAGTTAACGCTAAAGCACTGGCCTGGGGAAAACAGTACGAGAACGACGCCAGAACCCTGTTTGAATTCA
CTTCCGGCGTGAATGTTACTGAATCCCCGATCATCTATCGCGACGAAAGTATGCGTACCGCCTGCTCTCC
CGATGGTTTATGCAGTGACGGCAACGGCCTTGAACTGAAATGCCCGTTTACCTCCCGGGATTTCATGAAG
TTCCGGCTCGGTGGTTTCGAGGCCATAAAGTCAGCTTACATGGCCCAGGTGCAGTACAGCATGTGGGTGA
CGCGAAAAAATGCCTGGTACTTTGCCAACTATGACCCGCGTATGAAGCGTGAAGGCCTGCATTATGTCGT
GATTGAGCGGGATGAAAAGTACATGGCGAGTTTTGACGAGATCGTGCCGGAGTTCATCGAAAAAATGGAC
GAGGCACTGGCTGAAATTGGTTTTGTATTTGGGGAGCAATGGCGATGACGCATCCTCACGATAATATCCG
GGTAGGCGCAATCACTTTCGTCTACTCCGTTACAAAGCGAGGCTGGGTATTTCCCGGCCTTTCTGTTATC
CGAAATCCACTGAAAGCACAGCGGCTGGCTGAGGAGATAAATAATAAACGAGGGGCTGTATGCACAAAGC
ATCTTCTGTTGAGTTAAGAACGAGTATCGAGATGGCACATAGCCTTGCTCAAATTGGAATCAGGTTTGTG
CCAATACCAGTAGAAACAGACGAAGAATCCATGGGTATGGACAGTTTTCCCTTTGATATGTAACGGTGAA
CAGTTGTTCTACTTTTGTTTGTTAGTCTTGATGCTTCACTGATAGATACAAGAGCCATAAGAACCTCAGA
TCCTTCCGTATTTAGCCAGTATGTTCTCTAGTGTGGTTCGTTGTTTTTGCGTGAGCCATGAGAACGAACC
ATTGAGATCATACTTACTTTGCATGTCACTCAAAAATTTTGCCTCAAAACTGGTGAGCTGAATTTTTGCA
GTTAAAGCATCGTGTAGTGTTTTTCTTAGTCCGTTACGTAGGTAGGAATCTGATGTAATGGTTGTTGGTA
TTTTGTCACCATTCATTTTTATCTGGTTGTTCTCAAGTTCGGTTACGAGATCCATTTGTCTATCTAGTTC
AACTTGGAAAATCAACGTATCAGTCGGGCGGCCTCGCTTATCAACCACCAATTTCATATTGCTGTAAGTG
TTTAAATCTTTACTTATTGGTTTCAAAACCCATTGGTTAAGCCTTTTAAACTCATGGTAGTTATTTTCAA
GCATTAACATGAACTTAAATTCATCAAGGCTAATCTCTATATTTGCCTTGTGAGTTTTCTTTTGTGTTAG
TTCTTTTAATAACCACTCATAAATCCTCATAGAGTATTTGTTTTCAAAAGACTTAACATGTTCCAGATTA
TATTTTATGAATTTTTTTAACTGGAAAAGATAAGGCAATATCTCTTCACTAAAAACTAATTCTAATTTTT
CGCTTGAGAACTTGGCATAGTTTGTCCACTGGAAAATCTCAAAGCCTTTAACCAAAGGATTCCTGATTTC
CACAGTTCTCGTCATCAGCTCTCTGGTTGCTTTAGCTAATACACCATAAGCATTTTCCCTACTGATGTTC
ATCATCTGAGCGTATTGGTTATAAGTGAACGATACCGTCCGTTCTTTCCTTGTAGGGTTTTCAATCGTGG
GGTTGAGTAGTGCCACACAGCATAAAATTAGCTTGGTTTCATGCTCCGTTAAGTCATAGCGACTAATCGC
TAGTTCATTTGCTTTGAAAACAACTAATTCAGACATACATCTCAATTGGTCTAGGTGATTTTAATCACTA
TACCAATTGAGATGGGCTAGTCAATGATAATTACTAGTCCTTTTCCTTTGAGTTGTGGGTATCTGTAAAT
TCTGCTAGACCTTTGCTGGAAAACTTGTAAATTCTGCTAGACCCTCTGTAAATTCCGCTAGACCTTTGTG
TGTTTTTTTTGTTTATATTCAAGTGGTTATAATTTATAGAATAAAGAAAGAATAAAAAAAGATAAAAAGA
ATAGATCCCAGCCCTGTGTATAACTCACTACTTTAGTCAGTTCCGCAGTATTACAAAAGGATGTCGCAAA
CGCTGTTTGCTCCTCTACAAAACAGACCTTAAAACCCTAAAGGCTTAAGTAGCACCCTCGCAAGCTCGGT
TGCGGCCGCAATCGGGCAAATCGCTGAATATTCCTTTTGTCTCCGACCATCAGGCACCTGAGTCGCTGTC
TTTTTCGTGACATTCAGTTCGCTGCGCTCACGGCTCTGGCAGTGAATGGGGGTAAATGGCACTACAGGCG
CCTTTTATGGATTCATGCAAGGAAACTACCCATAATACAAGAAAAGCCCGTCACGGGCTTCTCAGGGCGT
TTTATGGCGGGTCTGCTATGTGGTGCTATCTGACTTTTTGCTGTTCAGCAGTTCCTGCCCTCTGATTTTC
CAGTCTGACCACTTCGGATTATCCCGTGACAGGTCATTCAGACTGGCTAATGCACCCAGTAAGGCAGCGG
TATCATCAACGGGGTCTGACGCTCAGTGGAACGAAAACTCACGTTAAGGGATTTTGGTCATGAGATTATC
AGCTTTCGCTAAGGATGATTTCTGGAATTCTTCCCTATCAGTGATAGAGATTGACATCCCTATCAGTGAT
AGAGATACTGAGCACTGCTCTTCTCGATGGCCGTGGTTTTAGAGCTAGAAATAGCAAGTTAAAATAAGGC
TAGTCCGTTATCAACTTGAAAAAGTGGCACCGAGTCGGTGCTTTTTTTGAAGCTTGGGCCCGAACAAAAA
CTCATCTCAGAAGAGGATCTGAATAGCGCCGTCGACCATCATCATCATCATCATTGAGTTTAAACGGTCT
CCAGCTTGGCTGTTTTGGCGGATGAGAGAAGATTTTCAGCCTGATACAGATTAAATCAGAACGCAGAAGC
GGTCTGATAAAACAGAATTTGCCTGGCGGCAGTAGCGCGGTGGTCCCACCTGACCCCATGCCGAACTCAG
AAGTGAAACGCCGTAGCGCCGATGGTAGTGTGGGGTCTCCCCATGCGAGAGTAGGGAACTGCCAGGCATC
AAATAAAACGAAAGGCTCAGTCGAAAGACTGGGCCTTTCGTTTTATCTGTTGTTTGTCGGTGAACTGGAT
CCTTACTCGAGTCTAGACTGCAGGCGGATCTTCACCTAGATCCTTTTAAATTAAAAATGAAGTTTTAAAT
CAATCTAAAGTATATATGAGTAAACTTGGTCTGACAGGACATTATTTGCCGACTACCTTGGTGATCTCGC
CTTTCACGTAGTGGACAAATTCTTCCAACTGATCTGCGCGCGAGGCCAAGCGATCTTCTTCTTGTCCAAG
ATAAGCCTGTCTAGCTTCAAGTATGACGGGCTGATACTGGGCCGGCAGGCGCTCCATTGCCCAGTCGGCA
GCGACATCCTTCGGCGCGATTTTGCCGGTTACTGCGCTGTACCAAATGCGGGACAACGTAAGCACTACAT
TTCGCTCATCGCCAGCCCAGTCGGGCGGCGAGTTCCATAGCGTTAAGGTTTCATTTAGCGCCTCAAATAG
ATCCTGTTCAGGAACCGGATCAAAGAGTTCCTCCGCCGCTGGACCTACCAAGGCAACGCTATGTTCTCTT
GCTTTTGTCAGCAAGATAGCCAGATCAATGTCGATCGTGGCTGGCTCGAAGATACCTGCAAGAATGTCAT
TGCGCTGCCATTCTCCAAATTGCAGTTCGCGCTTAGCTGGATAACGCCACGGAATGATGTCGTCGTGCAC
AACAATGGTGACTTCTACAGCGCGGAGAATCTCGCTCTCTCCAGGGGAAGCCGAAGTTTCCAAAAGGTCG
TTGATCAAAGCTCGCCGCGTTGTTTCATCAAGCCTTACGGTCACCGTAACCAGCAAATCAATATCACTGT
GTGGCTTCAGGCCGCCATCCACTGCGGAGCCGTACAAATGTACGGCCAGCAACGTCGGTTCGAGATGGCG
CTCGATGACGCCAACTACCTCTGATAGTTGAGTCGATACTTCGGCGATCACCGCTTCCCTCATACTCTTC
CTTTTTCAATATTATTGAAGCATTTATCAGGGTTATTGTCTCATGAGCGGATACATATTTGAATGTATTT
AGAAAAATAAACAAATAGCTAGCTCACTCGGTCGCTACACTCTTCCTTTTTCAATATTATTGAAGCATTT
ATCAGGGTTATTGTCTCATGAGCGGATACATATTTGAATGTATTTAGAAAAATAAACAAATAGGGGTTCC
GCGCACATTTCCCCGAAAAGTGCCACCTG
Features (pLannotate 1.2.2; 18 found; start..end, strand, type, name):
     11..889     -  CDS            araC: L-arabinose regulatory protein; araC
    916..1200    +  promoter       araBAD promoter: araBAD; promoter of the L-arabinose operon of E. coli; the araC regulatory gene is transcribed in the opposite direction (Guzman et al., 1995)
   1244..1660    +  CDS            Gam: inhibitor of the host RecBCD nuclease in the λ Red system; gam; protects the double-stranded DNA substrate for recombination
   1666..2451    +  CDS            Beta: single-stranded DNA binding recombinase in the λ Red system; bet; mediates pairing of a single-stranded DNA with a complementary target
   2448..3128    +  CDS            Exo: 5' to 3' double-stranded DNA exonuclease in the λ Red system; exo; creates 3' single-stranded DNA tails
   3129..3373    +  terminator     λ tL3 terminator: transcription terminator tL3 from phage λ
   3496..4446    -  CDS            Rep101: RepA protein needed for replication with the pSC101 origin; rep101
   4494..4716    -  rep_origin     pSC101 ori: low-copy replication origin that requires the Rep101 protein
   5251..5272    -  terminator     bacterial terminator (fragment): putative bacterial transcription terminator
   5282..5300    +  protein_bind   tet operator: tetO; bacterial operator O2 for the tetR and tetA genes tetracycline repressor TetR
   5306..5325    +  promoter       H1-2O2 promoter (fragment): doxycycline-inducible variant of the human H1 RNA promoter (Henriksen et al., 2007)
   5356..5431    +  misc_RNA       gRNA scaffold: guide RNA scaffold for the Streptococcus pyogenes CRISPR/Cas9 system
   5497..5514    +  CDS            capTEV™ (fragment): composite tag for in vivo biotinylation, TEV protease cleavage, and 6xHis tagging
   5621..5736    +  ncRNA          5S rRNA: Accession: RF00001 - 5S ribosomal RNA
   5740..5786    +  terminator     rrnB T1 terminator: transcription terminator T1 from the E. coli rrnB gene
   5922..6713    -  CDS            SmR: aminoglycoside adenylyltransferase (Murphy, 1985); aadA; confers resistance to spectinomycin and streptomycin
   6714..6805    -  promoter       AmpR promoter: bla
   6829..6933    -  promoter       AmpR promoter: bla
