>Addgene plasmid #154921 | pKDsgRNA-mqo | addgene full sequence | sequence record 311763 | Addgene NGS Result
CATCGATTTATTATGACAACTTGACGGCTACATCATTCACTTTTTCTTCACAACCGGCACGGAACTCGCT
CGGGCTGGCCCCGGTGCATTTTTTAAATACCCGCGAGAAGTAGAGTTGATCGTCAAAACCAACATTGCGA
CCGACGGTGGCGATAGGCATCCGGGTGGTGCTCAAAAGCAGCTTCGCCTGGCTGATACGTTGGTCCTCGC
GCCAGCTTAAGACGCTAATCCCTAACTGCTGGCGGAAAAGATGTGACAGACGCGACGGCGACAAGCAAAC
ATGCTGTGCGACGCTGGCGATATCAAAATTGCTGTCTGCCAGGTGATCGCTGATGTACTGACAAGCCTCG
CGTACCCGATTATCCATCGGTGGATGGAGCGACTCGTTAATCGCTTCCATGCGCCGCAGTAACAATTGCT
CAAGCAGATTTATCGCCAGCAGCTCCGAATAGCGCCCTTCCCCTTGCCCGGCGTTAATGATTTGCCCAAA
CAGGTCGCTGAAATGCGGCTGGTGCGCTTCATCCGGGCGAAAGAACCCCGTATTGGCAAATATTGACGGC
CAGTTAAGCCATTCATGCCAGTAGGCGCGCGGACGAAAGTAAACCCACTGGTGATACCATTCGCGAGCCT
CCGGATGACGACCGTAGTGATGAATCTCTCCTGGCGGGAACAGCAAAATATCACCCGGTCGGCAAACAAA
TTCTCGTCCCTGATTTTTCACCACCCCCTGACCGCGAATGGTGAGATTGAGAATATAACCTTTCATTCCC
AGCGGTCGGTCGATAAAAAAATCGAGATAACCGTTGGCCTCAATCGGCGTTAAACCCGCCACCAGATGGG
CATTAAACGAGTATCCCGGCAGCAGGGGATCATTTTGCGCTTCAGCCATACTTTTCATACTCCCGCCATT
CAGAGAAGAAACCAATTGTCCATATTGCATCAGACATTGCCGTCACTGCGTCTTTTACTGGCTCTTCTCG
CTAACCAAACCGGTAACCCCGCTTATTAAAAGCATTCTGTAACAAAGCGGGACCAAAGCCATGACAAAAA
CGCGTAACAAAAGTGTCTATAATCACGGCAGAAAAGTCCACATTGATTATTTGCACGGCGTCACACTTTG
CTATGCCATAGCATTTTTATCCATAAGATTAGCGGATCCTACCTGACGCTTTTTATCGCAACTCTCTACT
GTTTCTCCATACCCGTTTTTTTGGGAATTCGAGCTCTAAGGAGGTTATAAAAAATGGATATTAATACTGA
AACTGAGATCAAGCAAAAGCATTCACTAACCCCCTTTCCTGTTTTCCTAATCAGCCCGGCATTTCGCGGG
CGATATTTTCACAGCTATTTCAGGAGTTCAGCCATGAACGCTTATTACATTCAGGATCGTCTTGAGGCTC
AGAGCTGGGCGCGTCACTACCAGCAGCTCGCCCGTGAAGAGAAAGAGGCAGAACTGGCAGACGACATGGA
AAAAGGCCTGCCCCAGCACCTGTTTGAATCGCTATGCATCGATCATTTGCAACGCCACGGGGCCAGCAAA
AAATCCATTACCCGTGCGTTTGATGACGATGTTGAGTTTCAGGAGCGCATGGCAGAACACATCCGGTACA
TGGTTGAAACCATTGCTCACCACCAGGTTGATATTGATTCAGAGGTATAAAACGAATGAGTACTGCACTC
GCAACGCTGGCTGGGAAGCTGGCTGAACGTGTCGGCATGGATTCTGTCGACCCACAGGAACTGATCACCA
CTCTTCGCCAGACGGCATTTAAAGGTGATGCCAGCGATGCGCAGTTCATCGCATTACTGATCGTTGCCAA
CCAGTACGGCCTTAATCCGTGGACGAAAGAAATTTACGCCTTTCCTGATAAGCAGAATGGCATCGTTCCG
GTGGTGGGCGTTGATGGCTGGTCCCGCATCATCAATGAAAACCAGCAGTTTGATGGCATGGACTTTGAGC
AGGACAATGAATCCTGTACATGCCGGATTTACCGCAAGGACCGTAATCATCCGATCTGCGTTACCGAATG
GATGGATGAATGCCGCCGCGAACCATTCAAAACTCGCGAAGGCAGAGAAATCACGGGGCCGTGGCAGTCG
CATCCCAAACGGATGTTACGTCATAAAGCCATGATTCAGTGTGCCCGTCTGGCCTTCGGATTTGCTGGTA
TCTATGACAAGGATGAAGCCGAGCGCATTGTCGAAAATACTGCATACACTGCAGAACGTCAGCCGGAACG
CGACATCACTCCGGTTAACGATGAAACCATGCAGGAGATTAACACTCTGCTGATCGCCCTGGATAAAACA
TGGGATGACGACTTATTGCCGCTCTGTTCCCAGATATTTCGCCGCGACATTCGTGCATCGTCAGAACTGA
CACAGGCCGAAGCAGTAAAAGCTCTTGGATTCCTGAAACAGAAAGCCGCAGAGCAGAAGGTGGCAGCATG
ACACCGGACATTATCCTGCAGCGTACCGGGATCGATGTGAGAGCTGTCGAACAGGGGGATGATGCGTGGC
ACAAATTACGGCTCGGCGTCATCACCGCTTCAGAAGTTCACAACGTGATAGCAAAACCCCGCTCCGGAAA
GAAGTGGCCTGACATGAAAATGTCCTACTTCCACACCCTGCTTGCTGAGGTTTGCACCGGTGTGGCTCCG
GAAGTTAACGCTAAAGCACTGGCCTGGGGAAAACAGTACGAGAACGACGCCAGAACCCTGTTTGAATTCA
CTTCCGGCGTGAATGTTACTGAATCCCCGATCATCTATCGCGACGAAAGTATGCGTACCGCCTGCTCTCC
CGATGGTTTATGCAGTGACGGCAACGGCCTTGAACTGAAATGCCCGTTTACCTCCCGGGATTTCATGAAG
TTCCGGCTCGGTGGTTTCGAGGCCATAAAGTCAGCTTACATGGCCCAGGTGCAGTACAGCATGTGGGTGA
CGCGAAAAAATGCCTGGTACTTTGCCAACTATGACCCGCGTATGAAGCGTGAAGGCCTGCATTATGTCGT
GATTGAGCGGGATGAAAAGTACATGGCGAGTTTTGACGAGATCGTGCCGGAGTTCATCGAAAAAATGGAC
GAGGCACTGGCTGAAATTGGTTTTGTATTTGGGGAGCAATGGCGATGACGCATCCTCACGATAATATCCG
GGTAGGCGCAATCACTTTCGTCTACTCCGTTACAAAGCGAGGCTGGGTATTTCCCGGCCTTTCTGTTATC
CGAAATCCACTGAAAGCACAGCGGCTGGCTGAGGAGATAAATAATAAACGAGGGGCTGTATGCACAAAGC
ATCTTCTGTTGAGTTAAGAACGAGTATCGAGATGGCACATAGCCTTGCTCAAATTGGAATCAGGTTTGTG
CCAATACCAGTAGAAACAGACGAAGAATCCATGGGTATGGACAGTTTTCCCTTTGATATGTAACGGTGAA
CAGTTGTTCTACTTTTGTTTGTTAGTCTTGATGCTTCACTGATAGATACAAGAGCCATAAGAACCTCAGA
TCCTTCCGTATTTAGCCAGTATGTTCTCTAGTGTGGTTCGTTGTTTTTGCGTGAGCCATGAGAACGAACC
ATTGAGATCATACTTACTTTGCATGTCACTCAAAAATTTTGCCTCAAAACTGGTGAGCTGAATTTTTGCA
GTTAAAGCATCGTGTAGTGTTTTTCTTAGTCCGTTATGTAGGTAGGAATCTGATGTAATGGTTGTTGGTA
TTTTGTCACCATTCATTTTTATCTGGTTGTTCTCAAGTTCGGTTACGAGATCCATTTGTCTATCTAGTTC
AACTTGGAAAATCAACGTATCAGTCGGGCGGCCTCGCTTATCAACCACCAATTTCATATTGCTGTAAGTG
TTTAAATCTTTACTTATTGGTTTCAAAACCCATTGGTTAAGCCTTTTAAACTCATGGTAGTTATTTTCAA
GCATTAACATGAACTTAAATTCATCAAGGCTAATCTCTATATTTGCCTTGTGAGTTTTCTTTTGTGTTAG
TTCTTTTAATAACCACTCATAAATCCTCATAGAGTATTTGTTTTCAAAAGACTTAACATGTTCCAGATTA
TATTTTATGAATTTTTTTAACTGGAAAAGATAAGGCAATATCTCTTCACTAAAAACTAATTCTAATTTTT
CGCTTGAGAACTTGGCATAGTTTGTCCACTGGAAAATCTCAAAGCCTTTAACCAAAGGATTCCTGATTTC
CACAGTTCTCGTCATCAGCTCTCTGGTTGCTTTAGCTAATACACCATAAGCATTTTCCCTACTGATGTTC
ATCATCTGAACGTATTGGTTATAAGTGAACGATACCGTCCGTTCTTTCCTTGTAGGGTTTTCAATCGTGG
GGTTGAGTAGTGCCACACAGCATAAAATTAGCTTGGTTTCATGCTCCGTTAAGTCATAGCGACTAATCGC
TAGTTCATTTGCTTTGAAAACAACTAATTCAGACATACATCTCAATTGGTCTAGGTGATTTTAATCACTA
TACCAATTGAGATGGGCTAGTCAATGATAATTACTAGTCCTTTTCCTTTGAGTTGTGGGTATCTGTAAAT
TCTGCTAGACCTTTGCTGGAAAACTTGTAAATTCTGCTAGACCCTCTGTAAATTCCGCTAGACCTTTGTG
TGTTTTTTTTGTTTATATTCAAGTGGTTATAATTTATAGAATAAAGAAAGAATAAAAAAAGATAAAAAGA
ATAGATCCCAGCCCTGTGTATAACTCACTACTTTAGTCAGTTCCGCAGTATTACAAAAGGATGTCGCAAA
CGCTGTTTGCTCCTCTACAAAACAGACCTTAAAACCCTAAAGGCTTAAGTAGCACCCTCGCAAGCTCGGT
TGCGGCCGCAATCGGGCAAATCGCTGAATATTCCTTTTGTCTCCGACCATCAGGCACCTGAGTCGCTGTC
TTTTTCGTGACATTCAGTTCGCTGCGCTCACGGCTCTGGCAGTGAATGGGGGTAAATGGCACTACAGGCG
CCTTTTATGGATTCATGCAAGGAAACTACCCATAATACAAGAAAAGCCCGTCACGGGCTTCTCAGGGCGT
TTTATGGCGGGTCTGCTATGTGGTGCTATCTGACTTTTTGCTGTTCAGCAGTTCCTGCCCTCTGATTTTC
CAGTCTGACCACTTCGGATTATCCCGTGACAGGTCATTCAGACTGGCTAATGCACCCAGTAAGGCAGCGG
TATCATCAACGGGGTCTGACGCTCAGTGGAACGAAAACTCACGTTAAGGGATTTTGGTCATGAGATTATC
AGCTTTCGCTAAGGATGATTTCTGGAATTCTTCCCTATCAGTGATAGAGATTGACATCCCTATCAGTGAT
AGAGATACTGAGCACTGCTCTTCTCGATGGCCGTGGTTTTAGAGCTAGAAATAGCAAGTTAAAATAAGGC
TAGTCCGTTATCAACTTGAAAAAGTGGCACCGAGTCGGTGCTTTTTTTGAAGCTTGGGCCCGAACAAAAA
CTCATCTCAGAAGAGGATCTGAATAGCGCCGTCGACCATCATCATCATCATCATTGAGTTTAAACGGTCT
CCAGCTTGGCTGTTTTGGCGGATGAGAGAAGATTTTCAGCCTGATACAGATTAAATCAGAACGCAGAAGC
GGTCTGATAAAACAGAATTTGCCTGGCGGCAGTAGCGCGGTGGTCCCACCTGACCCCATGCCGAACTCAG
AAGTGAAACGCCGTAGCGCCGATGGTAGTGTGGGGTCTCCCCATGCGAGAGTAGGGAACTGCCAGGCATC
AAATAAAACGAAAGGCTCAGTCGAAAGACTGGGCCTTTCGTTTTATCTGTTGTTTGTCGGTGAACTGGAT
CCTTACTCGAGTCTAGACTGCAGGCGGATCTTCACCTAGATCCTTTTAAATTAAAAATGAAGTTTTAAAT
CAATCTAAAGTATATATGAGTAAACTTGGTCTGCTGACAGGACATTATTTGCCGACTACCTTGGTGATCT
CGCCTTTCACGTAGTGGACAAATTCTTCCAACTGATCTGCGCGCGAGGCCAAGCGATCTTCTTCTTGTCC
AAGATAAGCCTGTCTAGCTTCAAGTATGACGGGCTGATACTGGGCCGGCAGGCGCTCCATTGCCCAGTCG
GCAGCGACATCCTTCGGCGCGATTTTGCCGGTTACTGCGCTGTACCAAATGCGGGACAACGTAAGCACTA
CATTTCGCTCATCGCCAGCCCAGTCGGGCGGCGAGTTCCATAGCGTTAAGGTTTCATTTAGCGCCTCAAA
TAGATCCTGTTCAGGAACCGGATCAAAGAGTTCCTCCGCCGCTGGACCTACCAAGGCAACGCTATGTTCT
CTTGCTTTTGTCAGCAAGATAGCCAGATCAATGTCGATCGTGGCTGGCTCGAAGATACCTGCAAGAATGT
CATTGCGCTGCCATTCTCCAAATTGCAGTTCGCGCTTAGCTGGATAACGCCACGGAATGATGTCGTCGTG
CACAACAATGGTGACTTCTACAGCGCGGAGAATCTCGCTCTCTCCAGGGGAAGCCGAAGTTTCCAAAAGG
TCGTTGATCAAAGCTCGCCGCGTTGTTTCATCAAGCCTTACGGTCACCGTAACCAGCAAATCAATATCAC
TGTGTGGCTTCAGGCCGCCATCCACTGCGGAGCCGTACAAATGTACGGCCAGCAACGTCGGTTCGAGATG
GCGCTCGATGACGCCAACTACCTCTGATAGTTGAGTCGATACTTCGGCGATCACCGCTTCCCTCATACTC
TTCCTTTTTCAATATTATTGAAGCATTTATCAGGGTTATTGTCTCATGAGCGGATACATATTTGAATGTA
TTTAGAAAAATAAACAAATAGCTAGCTCACTCGGTCGCTACCAGGGTTATTGTCTCATGAGCGGATACAT
ATTTGAATGTATTTAGAAAAATAAACAAATAGGGGTTCCGCGCACATTTCCCCGAAAAGTGCCACCTG
Features (pLannotate 1.2.2; 18 found; start..end, strand, type, name):
     14..889     -  CDS            araC: ARAC_ECOLI - Experimental evidence at protein level: Swiss-Prot protein existence level 1. Transcription factor that regulates the expression of several genes involved in the transport and metabolism of L-arabinose (PubMed:4362626, PubMed:328165, PubMed:6251457, PubMed:2962192, PubMed:6319708, PubMed:2231717, PubMed:1447222). Functions both as a positive and a negative regulator (PubMed:328165, PubMed:6251457). In the presence of arabinose, activates the expression of the araBAD, araE, araFGH and araJ promoters (PubMed:4362626, PubMed:328165, PubMed:6251457, PubMed:2962192, PubMed:6319708, Pub
    916..1200    +  promoter       araBAD promoter: araBAD; promoter of the L-arabinose operon of E. coli; the araC regulatory gene is transcribed in the opposite direction (Guzman et al., 1995)
   1244..1660    +  CDS            Gam: inhibitor of the host RecBCD nuclease in the λ Red system; gam; protects the double-stranded DNA substrate for recombination
   1666..2451    +  CDS            Beta: single-stranded DNA binding recombinase in the λ Red system; bet; mediates pairing of a single-stranded DNA with a complementary target
   2448..3128    +  CDS            Exo: 5' to 3' double-stranded DNA exonuclease in the λ Red system; exo; creates 3' single-stranded DNA tails
   3129..3373    +  terminator     λ tL3 terminator: transcription terminator tL3 from phage λ
   3496..4446    -  CDS            Rep101(Ts): temperature-sensitive version of the RepA protein needed for replication with the pSC101 origin (Armstrong et al., 1984); rep101 encoding an A56V mutation
   4494..4716    -  rep_origin     pSC101 ori: low-copy replication origin that requires the Rep101 protein
   5251..5272    -  terminator     bacterial terminator (fragment): putative bacterial transcription terminator
   5282..5300    +  protein_bind   tet operator: tetO; bacterial operator O2 for the tetR and tetA genes tetracycline repressor TetR
   5306..5325    +  promoter       H1-2O2 promoter (fragment): doxycycline-inducible variant of the human H1 RNA promoter (Henriksen et al., 2007)
   5356..5431    +  misc_RNA       gRNA scaffold: guide RNA scaffold for the Streptococcus pyogenes CRISPR/Cas9 system
   5497..5514    +  CDS            capTEV™ (fragment): composite tag for in vivo biotinylation, TEV protease cleavage, and 6xHis tagging
   5621..5736    +  ncRNA          5S rRNA: Accession: RF00001 - 5S ribosomal RNA
   5740..5786    +  terminator     rrnB T1 terminator: transcription terminator T1 from the E. coli rrnB gene
   5925..6716    -  CDS            SmR: aminoglycoside adenylyltransferase (Murphy, 1985); aadA; confers resistance to spectinomycin and streptomycin
   6717..6808    -  promoter       AmpR promoter: bla
   6832..6902    -  promoter       AmpR promoter (fragment): bla
