[The description below was written by a language model from this plasmid's Addgene catalogue record and pLannotate feature annotations shown in this document.]
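Description:
pKDsgRNA-mqo is a low-copy bacterial plasmid built on the pKD46 backbone that combines a CRISPR guide RNA cassette with the λ Red recombination functions for genome engineering in E. coli. It replicates from the pSC101 origin, which depends on the plasmid-encoded Rep101 protein. The sequenced record annotates this as the temperature-sensitive A56V version, consistent with the recorded 30°C propagation temperature and with the usual practice of curing such plasmids by raising the temperature. Selection is by spectinomycin through the aadA (SmR) aminoglycoside adenylyltransferase gene, which sits downstream of bla-type (AmpR) promoter sequences.

The plasmid carries two independently inducible modules. In the first, araC is transcribed divergently from the araBAD promoter, which drives gam, bet and exo in an arabinose-dependent manner and ends at the λ tL3 terminator. Gam blocks RecBCD, Exo resects double-stranded DNA ends, and Beta anneals single-stranded DNA to its complementary target. In the second, a pTet promoter with an annotated tet operator drives a guide directed against the E. coli mqo gene, fused to the Streptococcus pyogenes Cas9 gRNA scaffold and followed by rrnB-derived sequence including the T1 terminator. Anhydrotetracycline induces the guide. Neither Cas9 nor TetR is annotated on this plasmid, so both would have to be supplied from elsewhere. The small "H1-2O2" and "capTEV" fragment calls are probably incidental matches of the annotation software rather than functional parts.

The depositor's and repository's full sequences differ slightly in length (6,959 versus 6,928 nt) but have the same feature layout. The construct is intended for Cas9-assisted recombineering and for studying Cas9 cutting at the mqo locus, in line with the associated work on on-target cutting rates.
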