Addgene plasmid #154921: pKDsgRNA-mqo
Purpose: aTc inducible gRNA targeting mqo along with arabinose-inducible lambda red enzymes
Depositing lab: Michael Lynch. Depositing organization: Duke University. Publication: CRISPR-Cas "Non-Target" Sites Inhibit On-Target Cutting Rates. Moreb EA, Hutmacher M, Lynch MD. CRISPR J. 2020 Dec;3(6):550-561. doi: 10.1089/crispr.2020.0065. PubMed 33346713.
Backbone
  Vector backbone: pKD46
  Vector type: Bacterial Expression, CRISPR, Synthetic Biology
Growth in bacteria
  Bacterial resistance: Spectinomycin, 50 μg/mL
  Growth temperature: 30°C
  Growth strain: DH5alpha
  Copy number: Low Copy
Gene/Insert
  Gene/Insert name: gRNA targeting mqo
  Species: E. coli
  Promoter: pTet
  Cloning method: Unknown
  Sequencing primers: 5′ ttctcagggcgttttatggc
Terms and licenses: Academic/Nonprofit Terms; Industry Terms: Not Available to Industry
How to cite: pKDsgRNA-mqo was a gift from Michael Lynch (Addgene plasmid # 154921 ; http://n2t.net/addgene:154921 ; RRID:Addgene_154921)
